>Addgene plasmid #229680 | AP1muA-SNAP-V5-polyA-Puro HR | addgene full sequence | sequence record 456961 | Addgene NGS Result
TGGGGTGAGTGGTCAGTCTCTGCCCATCGCCACTAGGGCCAGAGCTGTTGGCTAAGCTGGGGCAGGGCCT
AGGCCTGAGCGCCTCCCCCGTCTGCTCCCCAGGGCGGCAAGGAGTACCTGATGCGGGCCCACTTCGGCCT
GCCTAGTGTGGAGGCCGAAGACAAGGAGGGCAAGCCCCCGATCAGTGTCAAGTTCGAGATCCCTTACTTC
ACTACCTCCGGCATCCAGGTACGTAAGGCCCAGGCGGCCGGGGCCCAGAACAGGGACAGAGGCCGCAGGT
GACAGATATCAATGCAGCCAGCTTGGGAAAGGGTGTCAGTCAGCTGCAATCAGGACCCTGCTGTGCTGTG
GGCCTCTGCCTCCCCACAGACAGGGTGAGGCCAGGCTGCCTCTGCTCAGCCCTGACCCCTGAGCTCAAAG
CTCACTCATTCTGCCCCAAACTAGCATTTGAGGCTCTGCCGTCCACTCATGCCCCATGGGACCTCTTTTC
CCTGGCACCCCCTCAAAAGCCCACAGAGGGAGGAGAGGCTCCCAGAGAGCCAGGGGCCTTCTGGCCGGGC
CCCCCAAGCAGGCTGCTGAGGCCGTGTCTGCAAGCCACATCCTGGCTGCTCACCACTTCCAGAGGCGGCT
CTGCCCTCCCACACATTTGCATGGTCCAGACAAATCCCTTTCACCCCCCTGAGGCCTGTGCTCATCCTGT
CGTCATGGCCTCCCCTGCCAGCCCCAGGCTGCCCCAGCAGGAAAGATTAAGGGGGGACCAACAGGGCGGG
AGCCTGCGGTGCTCAGGGCCCTGCTACCTGTGCCCCAGGTGCGCTACCTGAAGATCATTGAGAAGAGTGG
GTACCAGGCCCTGCCCTGGGTGCGTTATATCACGCAGAATGGAGGTGAGTGAGGCCCTACCCGTGGGGTG
GGGTTGTACTGAGGGGTCCTCTGTGGCTGCCCCCAGGGTGGAGCCATCGGGTCGGGTCCCGAAAGCAGGG
AGGGTGCAGAGCCCAGCATGACGCCTCCCTCCTGTCTCCTAGATTACCAGCTCCGGACCCAGGGATCAGG
GTCAGGCTCTGGTTCCGGCTCAGGATCCGACAAAGACTGCGAAATGAAGCGCACCACCCTGGATAGCCCT
CTGGGCAAGCTGGAACTGTCTGGGTGCGAACAGGGCCTGCACCGTATCATCTTCCTGGGCAAAGGAACAT
CTGCCGCCGACGCCGTGGAAGTGCCTGCCCCAGCCGCCGTGCTGGGCGGACCAGAGCCACTGATGCAGGC
CACCGCCTGGCTCAACGCCTACTTTCACCAGCCTGAGGCCATCGAGGAGTTCCCTGTGCCAGCCCTGCAC
CACCCAGTGTTCCAGCAGGAGAGCTTTACCCGCCAGGTGCTGTGGAAACTGCTGAAAGTGGTGAAGTTCG
GAGAGGTCATCAGCTACAGCCACCTGGCCGCCCTGGCCGGCAATCCCGCCGCCACCGCCGCCGTGAAAAC
CGCCCTGAGCGGAAATCCCGTGCCCATTCTGATCCCCTGCCACCGGGTGGTGCAGGGCGACCTGGACGTG
GGGGGCTACGAGGGCGGGCTCGCCGTGAAAGAGTGGCTGCTGGCCCACGAGGGCCACAGACTGGGCAAGC
CTGGGCTGGGTGGCAAGCCCATCCCCAACCCCCTGCTGGGCCTGGACAGCACCTGAGCTAGCCCGCGACT
CTAGATCATAATCAGCCATACCACATTTGTAGAGGTTTTACTTGCTTTAAAAAACCTCCCACACCTCCCC
CTGAACCTGAAACATAAAATGAATGCAATTGTTGTTGTTAACTTGTTTATTGCAGCTTATAATGGTTACA
AATAAAGCAATAGCATCACAAATTTCACAAATAAAGCATTTTTTTCACTGCATTCTAGTTGTGGTTTGTC
CAAACTCATCAATGTATCTTAAGGCGTAAATTGTAAGGCGGCCGCCTGTGGAATGTGTGTCAGTTAGGGT
GTGGAAAGTCCCCAGGCTCCCCAGCAGGCAGAAGTATGCAAAGCATGCATCTCAATTAGTCAGCAACCAG
GTGTGGAAAGTCCCCAGGCTCCCCAGCAGGCAGAAGTATGCAAAGCATGCATCTCAATTAGTCAGCAACC
ATAGTCCCGCCCCTAACTCCGCCCATCCCGCCCCTAACTCCGCCCAGTTCCGCCCATTCTCCGCCCCATG
GCTGACTAATTTTTTTTATTTATGCAGAGGCCGAGGCCGCCTCGGCCTCTGAGCTATTCCAGAAGTAGTG
AGGAGGCTTTTTTGGAGGCCTAGGCTTTTGCAAAAACCTTGCATGCCTGCAGGTCGGCCGCCACGACCGG
TGCCGCCACCATCCCCTGACCCACGCCCCTGACCCCTCACAAGGAGACGACCTTCCATGACCGAGTACAA
GCCCACGGTGCGCCTCGCCACCCGCGACGACGTCCCCCGGGCCGTACGCACCCTCGCCGCCGCGTTCGCC
GACTACCCCGCCACGCGCCACACCGTCGACCCGGACCGCCACATCGAGCGGGTCACCGAGCTGCAAGAAC
TCTTCCTCACGCGCGTCGGGCTCGACATCGGCAAGGTGTGGGTCGCGGACGACGGCGCCGCGGTGGCGGT
CTGGACCACGCCGGAGAGCGTCGAAGCGGGGGCGGTGTTCGCCGAGATCGGCCCGCGCATGGCCGAGTTG
AGCGGTTCCCGGCTGGCCGCGCAGCAACAGATGGAAGGCCTCCTGGCGCCGCACCGGCCCAAGGAGCCCG
CGTGGTTCCTGGCCACCGTCGGCGTCTCGCCCGACCACCAGGGCAAGGGTCTGGGCAGCGCCGTCGTGCT
CCCCGGAGTGGAGGCGGCCGAGCGCGCCGGGGTGCCCGCCTTCCTGGAGACCTCCGCGCCCCGCAACCTC
CCCTTCTACGAGCGGCTCGGCTTCACCGTCACCGCCGACGTCGAGGTGCCCGAAGGACCGCGCACCTGGT
GCATGACCCGCAAGCCCGGTGCCTGACGCCCGCCCCACGACCCGCAGCGCCCGACCGAAAGGAGCGCACG
ACCCCATGGCTCCGACCGAAGCCACCCGGGGCGGCCCCGCCGACCCCGCACCCGCCCCCGAGGCCCACCG
ACTCTAGAGGATCATAATCAGCCATACCACATTTGTAGAGGTTTTACTTGCTTTAAAAAACCTCCCACAC
CTCCCCCTGAACCTGAAACATAAAATGAATGCAATTGTTGTTGTTAACTTGTTTATTGCAGCTTATAATG
GTTACAAATAAAGCAATAGCATCACAAATTTCACAAATAAAGCATTTTTTTCACTGCATTCTAGTTGTGG
TTTGTCCAAACTCATCAATGTATCTTATCATGTCTGGAATTCGGGGCTGTCGCAGCCAACACCCCAGCCT
CGGAGCTCCTGGTGGCAGCACCAGGGGACACACCTGCCAAACCCACCAGATGGAGGGGCCCTCCCTGGTC
TCTGGCCACCCTCCCAGCCTCTGCCCAGGGACCCCTGCCTTCCCCAGGCCATCTGCTCTGCCGTCGACAC
TCGTCTCAGAAGCCCCTTTCCCAGAAGAGGCTGGTCTTCAAGAAGTCTCGTTTCTTTGCCCCTGAAGTCA
GTTTCAGGGGAAGGATGTGAAATTTTTCCGTGTAGAGGTTACAGCCTTTTATGCTGTTGAGCTCCCAGGT
ACCAAAAAGCTTGGCCAACGCTTGCCAGCCAGCCAGCTGCAGGTGGCATCTGCCACGAAGGAAGCGCCAG
CCTCGCCAGGCCAGCAGGGGCGTCGTTTTGTTGCCATTTTGTTGAACGTTATGGGTTTATGGGTGTTCCT
GGAACTTGTCTTTGTGCATTCGTTGCTGTTTGTGTTACCCTCACTGTCCCCATGTCCCACCCACGTCCTA
CGGCACTCAGGAAGCACTTGGTGAGGACGAGCCCTCACCCTTCTTGTCTTCCTTCCCGGCAGCGCCCGCA
GCGGGCCATTTACACGTCGAGGCTGGCACCTGGCGCGCTCGGGGGCCACTGTAGCGTCTGCCTGCTCCCT
GGACTCGCAGGCCTCGCCTGTGGCGCCTTCCCAGGGCCAGCCTGGGTCACGAGATGCTGTCACTCAGCCA
GATCAGTATTGACCCACCAGGGGAGGTGGGGTTTGGTGAGAGACGCCAGCCTCAGACTTTTTCCCACTGA
GGGTCCAGAGAGCGGGGCCACGTGTCACCCACGTCTGCGCTTGGTCACCCGTCCTCCCCACCCTGTGTGT
GTTTATGTCATAGTTACATTAAATTCCATTCATTGAATACTCCACAGCCTTCCTCTGATGCAGCGTGGTC
CCAACTCCTCCTGCGTGACCACAGGGCTTGCCTGGTTTTGTCGCCGACCTTCCCTGTGGCCCCACGAGGT
GTCACCAGCAGGCTAGGTGGAGGCTCAGTGATGATAAGTCTGCGATGGTGGATGCATGTGTCATGGTCAT
AGCTGTTTCCTGTGTGAAATTGTTATCCGCTCAGAGGGCACAATCCTATTCCGCGCTATCCGACAATCTC
CAAGACATTAGGTGGAGTTCAGTTCGGCGTATGGCATATGTCGCTGGAAAGAACATGTGAGCAAAAGGCC
AGCAAAAGGCCAGGAACCGTAAAAAGGCCGCGTTGCTGGCGTTTTTCCATAGGCTCCGCCCCCCTGACGA
GCATCACAAAAATCGACGCTCAAGTCAGAGGTGGCGAAACCCGACAGGACTATAAAGATACCAGGCGTTT
CCCCCTGGAAGCTCCCTCGTGCGCTCTCCTGTTCCGACCCTGCCGCTTACCGGATACCTGTCCGCCTTTC
TCCCTTCGGGAAGCGTGGCGCTTTCTCATAGCTCACGCTGTAGGTATCTCAGTTCGGTGTAGGTCGTTCG
CTCCAAGCTGGGCTGTGTGCACGAACCCCCCGTTCAGCCCGACCGCTGCGCCTTATCCGGTAACTATCGT
CTTGAGTCCAACCCGGTAAGACACGACTTATCGCCACTGGCAGCAGCCACTGGTAACAGGATTAGCAGAG
CGAGGTATGTAGGCGGTGCTACAGAGTTCTTGAAGTGGTGGCCTAACTACGGCTACACTAGAAGAACAGT
ATTTGGTATCTGCGCTCTGCTGAAGCCAGTTACCTTCGGAAAAAGAGTTGGTAGCTCTTGATCCGGCAAA
CAAACCACCGCTGGTAGCGGTGGTTTTTTTGTTTGCAAGCAGCAGATTACGCGCAGAAAAAAAGGATCTC
AAGAAGATCCTTTGATCTTTTCTACGGGGTCTGACGCTCTATTCAACAAAGCCGCCGTCCCGTCAAGTCA
GCGTAAATGGGTAGGGGGCTTCAAATCGTCCTCGTGATACCAATTCGGAGCCTGCTTTTTTGTACAAACT
TGTTGATAATGGCAATTCAAGGATCTTCACCTAGATCCTTTTAAATTAAAAATGAAGTTTTAAATCAATC
TAAAGTATATATGAGTAAACTTGGTCTGACAGTTACCAATGCTTAATCAGTGAGGCACCTATCTCAGCGA
TCTGTCTATTTCGTTCATCCATAGTTGCCTGACTCCCCGTCGTGTAGATAACTACGATACGGGAGGGCTT
ACCATCTGGCCCCAGTGCTGCAATGATACCGCGAGAGCCACGCTCACCGGCTCCAGATTTATCAGCAATA
AACCAGCCAGCCGGAAGGGCCGAGCGCAGAAGTGGTCCTGCAACTTTATCCGCCTCCATCCAGTCTATTA
ATTGTTGCCGGGAAGCTAGAGTAAGTAGTTCGCCAGTTAATAGTTTGCGCAACGTTGTTGCCATTGCTAC
AGGCATCGTGGTGTCACGCTCGTCGTTTGGTATGGCTTCATTCAGCTCCGGTTCCCAACGATCAAGGCGA
GTTACATGATCCCCCATGTTGTGCAAAAAAGCGGTTAGCTCCTTCGGTCCTCCGATCGTTGTCAGAAGTA
AGTTGGCCGCAGTGTTATCACTCATGGTTATGGCAGCACTGCATAATTCTCTTACTGTCATGCCATCCGT
AAGATGCTTTTCTGTGACTGGTGAGTACTCAACCAAGTCATTCTGAGAATAGTGTATGCGGCGACCGAGT
TGCTCTTGCCCGGCGTCAATACGGGATAATACCGCGCCACATAGCAGAACTTTAAAAGTGCTCATCATTG
GAAAACGTTCTTCGGGGCGAAAACTCTCAAGGATCTTACCGCTGTTGAGATCCAGTTCGATGTAACCCAC
TCGTGCACCCAACTGATCTTCAGCATCTTTTACTTTCACCAGCGTTTCTGGGTGAGCAAAAACAGGAAGG
CAAAATGCCGCAAAAAAGGGAATAAGGGCGACACGGAAATGTTGAATACTCATACTCTTCCTTTTTCAAT
ATTATTGAAGCATTTATCAGGGTTATTGTCTCATGAGCGGATACATATTTGAATGTATTTAGAAAAATAA
ACAAATAGGGGTTCCGCGCACATTTCCCCGAAAAGTGCCAGATACCTGAAACAAAACCCATCGTACGGCC
AAGGAAGTCTCCAATAACTGTGATCCACCACAAGCGCCAGGGTTTTCCCAGTCACGACGTTGTAAAACGA
CGGCCAGTCATGCATAATCCGCACGCATCTGGAATAAGGAAGTGCCATTCCGCCTGACCTTGGGGCAGCA
CAGGGCCGAGCTTTGGCTCCCCAGCACAGGGGCTCATGCTCCCCTCCCTGGAC
Features (pLannotate 1.2.2; 16 found; start..end, strand, type, name):
    103..234     +  CDS            AP1M1 (fragment): AP1M1_BOVIN - Experimental evidence at protein level: Swiss-Prot protein existence level 1. Subunit of clathrin-associated adaptor protein complex 1 that plays a role in protein sorting in the trans-Golgi network (TGN) and endosomes. The AP complexes mediate the recruitment of clathrin to membranes and the recognition of sorting signals within the cytosolic tails of transmembrane cargo molecules. From Bos taurus (Bovine).
    806..883     +  CDS            unc-101 (fragment): AP1M_CAEEL - Experimental evidence at protein level: Swiss-Prot protein existence level 1. Component of the adaptor complexes which link clathrin to receptors in coated vesicles (Probable). Clathrin-associated protein complexes are believed to interact with the cytoplasmic tails of membrane proteins, leading to their selection and concentration (Probable). Required for many aspects of development and behavior, including negative regulation of vulval differentiation (PubMed:8288128). Required for the dendritic localization of potassium channel kvs-4 in the cholinergic motor neuron DA9 (PubMed:2
   1079..1621    +  CDS            SNAP-tag®: human O6-alkylguanine-DNA-alkyltransferase variant that forms covalent bonds with benzylguanine derivatives fast-reacting variant, optimized for mammalian expression
   1684..1767    +  CDS            large T antigen (fragment): large T antigen from SV40 (simian virus 40)
   1790..1911    +  polyA_signal   SV40 poly(A) signal: SV40 polyadenylation signal
   1945..2274    +  promoter       SV40 promoter: SV40 enhancer and early promoter
   2278..2296    -  misc_feature   MCS (fragment): pUC18/19 multiple cloning site
   2367..2966    +  CDS            PuroR: puromycin N-acetyltransferase; pac from Streptomyces alboniger; confers resistance to puromycin
   3016..3081    +  CDS            dmpM (fragment): DMPM_STRAD - Protein inferred from homology: Swiss-Prot protein existence level 3. From Streptomyces alboniger.
   3090..3173    +  CDS            large T antigen (fragment): large T antigen from SV40 (simian virus 40)
   3196..3317    +  polyA_signal   SV40 poly(A) signal: SV40 polyadenylation signal
   4594..5182    -  rep_origin     ori: high-copy-number ColE1/pMB1/pBR322/pUC origin of replication
   5299..5323    -  protein_bind   attB1: mutant version of attB; recombination site for the Gateway® BP reaction BP Clonase™
   5423..6283    -  CDS            AmpR: β-lactamase; bla; confers resistance to ampicillin, carbenicillin, and related antibiotics
   6284..6388    -  promoter       AmpR promoter: bla
   6475..6518    -  CDS            lacZα (fragment): LacZα fragment of β-galactosidase; lacZ fragment
