[The description below was written by a language model from this plasmid's Addgene catalogue record and pLannotate feature annotations shown in this document.]
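Description:
AP1muA-SNAP-V5-polyA-Puro HR is a homology-directed repair donor plasmid used with CRISPR genome editing to tag the endogenous human AP1M1 gene, which encodes the mu1A subunit of the clathrin adaptor complex AP-1, at its C-terminus. It is built on the synthetic pTWIST Amp high-copy backbone and is propagated in E. coli through a ColE1/pUC-type origin with ampicillin selection (AmpR under its own bla promoter). The annotation also picks up a short attB1 site and a lacZα fragment, which appear to be backbone remnants.

The payload consists of genomic sequence from the AP1M1 locus flanking a knock-in cassette. In the upstream region the annotation detects two short AP1M1-homologous coding fragments (matched to bovine and nematode orthologues by the software), consistent with terminal exons separated by intronic sequence in a left homology arm. These are followed by the SNAP-tag coding sequence, a self-labelling alkyltransferase variant that reacts covalently with benzylguanine-conjugated dyes. The catalogue entry also lists a V5 epitope, though this is not separately annotated in the feature table. An SV40 polyadenylation signal terminates the tagged transcript. Downstream lies an independent selection unit with the SV40 enhancer/early promoter driving puromycin N-acetyltransferase and a second SV40 poly(A) signal. The unannotated stretch between this cassette and the origin presumably contains the right homology arm, although the table does not mark it.

After a nuclease cut near the AP1M1 stop codon, integration yields AP1muA-SNAP-V5 expressed from its native promoter, and edited cells can be enriched with puromycin. Such lines suit live-cell and super-resolution imaging or V5-based detection of AP-1 at endogenous levels. The guide RNA and nuclease are not carried on this plasmid.
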