Addgene plasmid #229680: AP1muA-SNAP-V5-polyA-Puro HR
Purpose: Homology repair plasmid for endogenous tagging of AP1muA at the C-terminus with SNAP tag and a V5 epitope tag. Contains a puromycin resistance cassette for selection of edited cells.
Depositing lab: Francesca Bottanelli. Depositing organization: Freie Universitaet Berlin. Publication: ARF1 compartments direct cargo flow via maturation into recycling endosomes. Stockhammer A, Adarska P, Natalia V, Heuhsen A, Klemt A, Bregu G, Harel S, Rodilla-Ramirez C, Spalt C, Ozsoy E, Leupold P, Grindel A, Fox E, Mejedo JO, Zehtabian A, Ewers H, Puchkov D, Haucke V, Bottanelli F. Nat Cell Biol. 2024 Oct 4. doi: 10.1038/s41556-024-01518-4. PubMed 39367144.
Backbone
  Vector backbone: pTWIST Amp high copy
  Backbone manufacturer: TWIST
  Vector type: CRISPR
  Selectable markers: Puromycin
Growth in bacteria
  Bacterial resistance: Ampicillin, 100 μg/mL
  Growth temperature: 37°C
  Growth strain: DH5alpha
  Copy number: High Copy
Gene/Insert
  Gene/Insert name: genomic sequence AP1M1 locus
  Species: H. sapiens (human)
  Entrez Gene: AP1M1 (a.k.a. AP47, CLAPM2, CLTNM, MU-1A, mu1A)
  Tag / fusion protein: SNAP, V5
Terms and licenses: Academic/Nonprofit Terms; Industry Terms: Not Available to Industry
How to cite: AP1muA-SNAP-V5-polyA-Puro HR was a gift from Francesca Bottanelli (Addgene plasmid # 229680 ; http://n2t.net/addgene:229680 ; RRID:Addgene_229680)
